>Addgene plasmid #179626 | EINA20F1 | addgene full sequence | sequence record 352855 | Addgene NGS Result
AAGAAACCAATTGTCCATATTGCATCAGACATTGCCGTCACTGCGTCTTTTACTGGCTCTTCTCGCTAAC
CAAACCGGTAACCCCGCTTATTAAAAGCATTCTGTAACAAAGCGGGACCAAAGCCATGACAAAAACGCGT
AACAAAAGTGTCTATAATCACGGCAGAAAAGTCCACATTGATTATTTGCACGGCGTCACACTTTGCTATG
CCATAGCATTTTTATCCATAAGATTAGCGGATCCTACCTGACGCTTTTTATCGCAACTCTCTACTGTTTC
TCCATACCCGTTTTTTTGGGCTAGAAATAATTTTGTTTAACTTTAAGAAGGAGATATACATACCCATGGG
TCATCATCACCATCACCACAAGCCAGAGACCAAGCTCGGAAAAGATCTGCAAGTATTCAATCGAATTGCG
GGCGCTACCCACTTAATTCAGGGGATTGTGCTGCTCGTGATCATGAATACCGAGACCACAATTCCAGTGG
TAACGCGCTTCTTTGATCAGACATCTGACGGTGAAATTGCCCCGGTCAGCAAAATTCTCTTTGAGTTTTC
AGTTGCGAAAATCGCACCGATCTTTCTCCTGCTTTCAGCATTTGCCCATATTTTAATTTCATCACCTTCT
TATGTTCGCCGTTACGAGCAGAACATTTCCAAGGGGATTAACCCAGTGCGCTGGTGGGAGTATGCCTTTA
GCTCTTCACTGATGCTCGTAGTTCTGCTGATGTTTGGTGGCTTAATCGAGCTTTCCACAGTTGTCTTTGT
CTTCACCCTTAACTTCATCATGAACCTCATGGGGCTAGTAATGGAGAAATACAACCAACTAACCCAGACC
ACAAACTGGTTGCCCTTTAACATCGGCGTTCTCGCCGGAATTGTTCCGTGGATTATGGGCGGACTTTACT
TCTGGGTTTCCACAAACAATATTGCAGATGCGATTCCGGTCTATGCCCAGTTCGGATTTCTTCTTACCTT
CTTATTCTTCAATAGCTTTGCGATAAATATGTGGTTGCAATATAAGAAAGTCGGAAAGTGGAGCAATTAC
GCATACGGCGAGAATGCCTACATAGTTTTGAGCCTAGTTTCGAAATCCGCCCTCGGCTGGATCATCGTGC
TCGGGACAATGGGGATTTAGGTTTAAACGGTCTCCAGCTTGGCTGTTTTGGCGGATGAGAGAAGATTTTC
AGCCTGATACAGATTAAATCAGAACGCAGAAGCGGTCTGATAAAACAGAATTTGCCTGGCGGCAGTAGCG
CGGTGGTCCCACCTGACCCCATGCCGAACTCAGAAGTGAAACGCCGTAGCGCCGATGGTAGTGTGGGGTC
TCCCCATGCGAGAGTAGGGAACTGCCAGGCATCAAATAAAACGAAAGGCTCAGTCGAAAGACTGGGCCTT
TCGTTTTATCTGTTGTTTGTCGGTGAACGCTCTCCTGAGTAGGACAAATCCGCCGGGAGCGGATTTGAAC
GTTGCGAAGCAACGGCCCGGAGGGTGGCGGGCAGGACGCCCGCCATAAACTGCCAGGCATCAAATTAAGC
AGAAGGCCATCCTGACGGATGGCCTTTTTGCGTTTCTACAAACTCTTTTGTTTATTTTTCTAAATACATT
CAAATATGTATCCGCTCATGAGACAATAACCCTGATAAATGCTTCAATAATATTGAAAAAGGAAGAGTAT
GAGTATTCAACATTTCCGTGTCGCCCTTATTCCCTTTTTTGCGGCATTTTGCCTTCCTGTTTTTGCTCAC
CCAGAAACGCTGGTGAAAGTAAAAGATGCTGAAGATCAGTTGGGTGCACGAGTGGGTTACATCGAACTGG
ATCTCAACAGCGGTAAGATCCTTGAGAGTTTTCGCCCCGAAGAACGTTTTCCAATGATGAGCACTTTTAA
AGTTCTGCTATGTGGCGCGGTATTATCCCGTGTTGACGCCGGGCAAGAGCAACTCGGTCGCCGCATACAC
TATTCTCAGAATGACTTGGTTGAGTACTCACCAGTCACAGAAAAGCATCTTACGGATGGCATGACAGTAA
GAGAATTATGCAGTGCTGCCATAACCATGAGTGATAACACTGCGGCCAACTTACTTCTGACAACGATCGG
AGGACCGAAGGAGCTAACCGCTTTTTTGCACAACATGGGGGATCATGTAACTCGCCTTGATCGTTGGGAA
CCGGAGCTGAATGAAGCCATACCAAACGACGAGCGTGACACCACGATGCCTGTAGCAATGGCAACAACGT
TGCGCAAACTATTAACTGGCGAACTACTTACTCTAGCTTCCCGGCAACAATTAATAGACTGGATGGAGGC
GGATAAAGTTGCAGGACCACTTCTGCGCTCGGCCCTTCCGGCTGGCTGGTTTATTGCTGATAAATCTGGA
GCCGGTGAGCGTGGGTCTCGCGGTATCATTGCAGCACTGGGGCCAGATGGTAAGCCCTCCCGTATCGTAG
TTATCTACACGACGGGGAGTCAGGCAACTATGGATGAACGAAATAGACAGATCGCTGAGATAGGTGCCTC
ACTGATTAAGCATTGGTAACTGTCAGACCAAGTTTACTCATATATACTTTAGATTGATTTAAAACTTCAT
TTTTAATTTAAAAGGATCTAGGTGAAGATCCTTTTTGATAATCTCATGACCAAAATCCCTTAACGTGAGT
TTTCGTTCCACTGAGCGTCAGACCCCGTAGAAAAGATCAAAGGATCTTCTTGAGATCCTTTTTTTCTGCG
CGTAATCTGCTGCTTGCAAACAAAAAAACCACCGCTACCAGCGGTGGTTTGTTTGCCGGATCAAGAGCTA
CCAACTCTTTTTCCGAAGGTAACTGGCTTCAGCAGAGCGCAGATACCAAATACTGTCCTTCTAGTGTAGC
CGTAGTTAGGCCACCACTTCAAGAACTCTGTAGCACCGCCTACATACCTCGCTCTGCTAATCCTGTTACC
AGTGGCTGCTGCCAGTGGCGATAAGTCGTGTCTTACCGGGTTGGACTCAAGACGATAGTTACCGGATAAG
GCGCAGCGGTCGGGCTGAACGGGGGGTTCGTGCACACAGCCCAGCTTGGAGCGAACGACCTACACCGAAC
TGAGATACCTACAGCGTGAGCTATGAGAAAGCGCCACGCTTCCCGAAGGGAGAAAGGCGGACAGGTATCC
GGTAAGCGGCAGGGTCGGAACAGGAGAGCGCACGAGGGAGCTTCCAGGGGGAAACGCCTGGTATCTTTAT
AGTCCTGTCGGGTTTCGCCACCTCTGACTTGAGCGTCGATTTTTGTGATGCTCGTCAGGGGGGCGGAGCC
TATGGAAAAACGCCAGCAACGCGGCCTTTTTACGGTTCCTGGCCTTTTGCTGGCCTTTTGCTCACATGTT
CTTTCCTGCGTTATCCCCTGATTCTGTGGATAACCGTATTACCGCCTTTGAGTGAGCTGATACCGCTCGC
CGCAGCCGAACGACCGAGCGCAGCGAGTCAGTGAGCGAGGAAGCGGAAGAGCGCCTGATGCGGTATTTTC
TCCTTACGCATCTGTGCGGTATTTCACACCGCATATGGTGCACTCTCAGTACAATCTGCTCTGATGCCGC
ATAGTTAAGCCAGTATACACTCCGCTATCGCTACGTGACTGGGTCATGGCTGCGCCCCGACACCCGCCAA
CACCCGCTGACGCGCCCTGACGGGCTTGTCTGCTCCCGGCATCCGCTTACAGACAAGCTGTGACCGTCTC
CGGGAGCTGCATGTGTCAGAGGTTTTCACCGTCATCACCGAAACGCGCGAGGCAGCAGATCAATTCGCGC
GCGAAGGCGAAGCGGCATGCATAATGTGCCTGTCAAATGGACGAAGCAGGGATTCTGCAAACCCTATGCT
ACTCCGTCAAGCCGTCAATTGTCTGATTCGTTACCAATTATGACAACTTGACGGCTACATCATTCACTTT
TTCTTCACAACCGGCACGGAACTCGCTCGGGCTGGCCCCGGTGCATTTTTTAAATACCCGCGAGAAATAG
AGTTGATCGTCAAAACCAACATTGCGACCGACGGTGGCGATAGGCATCCGGGTGGTGCTCAAAAGCAGCT
TCGCCTGGCTGATACGTTGGTCCTCGCGCCAGCTTAAGACGCTAATCCCTAACTGCTGGCGGAAAAGATG
TGACAGACGCGACGGCGACAAGCAAACATGCTGTGCGACGCTGGCGATATCAAAATTGCTGTCTGCCAGG
TGATCGCTGATGTACTGACAAGCCTCGCGTACCCGATTATCCATCGGTGGATGGAGCGACTCGTTAATCG
CTTCCATGCGCCGCAGTAACAATTGCTCAAGCAGATTTATCGCCAGCAGCTCCGAATAGCGCCCTTCCCC
TTGCCCGGCGTTAATGATTTGCCCAAACAGGTCGCTGAAATGCGGCTGGTGCGCTTCATCCGGGCGAAAG
AACCCCGTATTGGCAAATATTGACGGCCAGTTAAGCCATTCATGCCAGTAGGCGCGCGGACGAAAGTAAA
CCCACTGGTGATACCATTCGCGAGCCTCCGGATGACGACCGTAGTGATGAATCTCTCCTGGCGGGAACAG
CAAAATATCACCCGGTCGGCAAACAAATTCTCGTCCCTGATTTTTCACCACCCCCTGACCGCGAATGGTG
AGATTGAGAATATAACCTTTCATTCCCAGCGGTCGGTCGATAAAAAAATCGAGATAACCGTTGGCCTCAA
TCGGCGTTAAACCCGCCACCAGATGGGCATTAAACGAGTATCCCGGCAGCAGGGGATCATTTTGCGCTTC
AGCCATACTTTTCATACTCCCGCCATTCAGAG
Features (pLannotate 1.2.2; 11 found; start..end, strand, type, name):
      1..285     +  promoter       araBAD promoter: araBAD; promoter of the L-arabinose operon of E. coli; the araC regulatory gene is transcribed in the opposite direction (Guzman et al., 1995)
    312..334     +  RBS            RBS: efficient ribosome binding site from bacteriophage T7 gene 10 (Olins and Rangwala, 1989)
   1244..1359    +  ncRNA          5S rRNA: Accession: RF00001 - 5S ribosomal RNA
   1363..1449    +  terminator     rrnB T1 terminator: Escherichia coli rrnB; transcription terminator T1 from the E. coli rrnB gene
   1541..1568    +  terminator     rrnB T2 terminator: transcription terminator T2 from the E. coli rrnB gene
   1587..1678    +  promoter       AmpR promoter: bla
   1679..2539    +  CDS            AmpR: β-lactamase; bla; confers resistance to ampicillin, carbenicillin, and related antibiotics
   2710..3298    +  rep_origin     ori: high-copy-number ColE1/pMB1/pBR322/pUC origin of replication
   3484..3624    -  misc_feature   bom: basis of mobility region from pBR322
   3726..3766    -  CDS            rop (fragment): Rop protein, which maintains plasmids at low copy number; rop
   3888..4766    -  CDS            araC: L-arabinose regulatory protein; araC
