[The description below was written by a language model from this plasmid's Addgene catalogue record and pLannotate feature annotations shown in this document.]
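Description:
EINA20F1 is a bacterial expression plasmid built on the Invitrogen pBAD backbone and designed to produce a heliorhodopsin in E. coli. The insert, also called EINA20F1, is attributed to Actinobacteria and comes from work that recovered heliorhodopsins from freshwater microbes by functional metagenomics. It was cloned between NcoI and PmeI sites, both retained, and the record lists a 6xHis tag at the N terminus for detection or affinity purification. In the 4,792 nt sequenced record the annotation tool did not label the heliorhodopsin coding region or the tag. They presumably occupy the unannotated gap between the ribosome binding site and the downstream terminator region.

Expression is driven by the araBAD promoter, followed by an efficient ribosome binding site from bacteriophage T7 gene 10. The araC regulator is encoded on the plasmid in the opposite orientation, so transcription is repressed in the absence of L-arabinose and induced in a dose-dependent way when it is added, which is useful for membrane proteins such as rhodopsins that can burden the host when overproduced. Downstream of the insert lie a 5S rRNA segment and the rrnB T1 and T2 terminators, which stop read-through transcription.

The plasmid is maintained through a ColE1/pMB1-type origin accompanied by the pBR322 bom region and a small fragment of rop. The catalogue entry describes it as low copy, although the annotation tool's generic label for this origin family is high copy. Selection is by ampicillin resistance from β-lactamase under its own promoter.
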