Addgene plasmid #179626: EINA20F1
Purpose: Expresses heliorhodopsin gene in E.coli cells
Depositing lab: Oded Beja. Depositing organization: Technion - Israel Institute of Technology. Publication: Diverse heliorhodopsins detected via functional metagenomics in freshwater Actinobacteria, Chloroflexi and Archaea. Chazan A, Rozenberg A, Mannen K, Nagata T, Tahan R, Yaish S, Larom S, Inoue K, Beja O, Pushkarev A. Environ Microbiol. 2022 Jan;24(1):110-121. doi: 10.1111/1462-2920.15890. Epub 2022 Jan 4. PubMed 34984789.
Backbone
  Vector backbone: pBAD
  Backbone manufacturer: Invitrogen
  Vector type: Bacterial Expression
Growth in bacteria
  Bacterial resistance: Ampicillin, 100 μg/mL
  Growth temperature: 37°C
  Growth strain: DH5alpha
  Copy number: Low Copy
Gene/Insert
  Gene/Insert name: EINA20F1
  Species: Actinobacteria
  Promoter: araBAD
  Tag / fusion protein: 6xHis (N terminal on insert)
  Cloning method: Restriction Enzyme; 5′ cloning site NcoI (not destroyed); 3′ cloning site PmeI (MssI) (not destroyed)
  Sequencing primers: 5′ pBAD-Fw 5-ATGCCATAGCATTTTTATCCA-3; 3′ pBAD-Rv 5-GATTTAATCTGTATCAGG-3
Terms and licenses: Academic/Nonprofit Terms; Industry Terms: Not Available to Industry
Depositor comments: Please visit https://doi.org/10.1101/2021.02.16.431466 for bioRxiv preprint.
How to cite: EINA20F1 was a gift from Oded Beja (Addgene plasmid # 179626 ; http://n2t.net/addgene:179626 ; RRID:Addgene_179626)
